Addgene plasmid #65032: pUC18T-mini-Tn7T-Gm-dsRedExpress
Purpose: GmR mini-Tn7 vector, mobilizable, for RFP tagging bacteria
Depositing lab: Herbert Schweizer. Depositing organization: Colorado State University, Fort Collins. Publication: mini-Tn7 insertion in bacteria with single attTn7 sites: example Pseudomonas aeruginosa. Choi KH, Schweizer HP. Nat Protoc. 2006;1(1):153-61. 10.1038/nprot.2006.24 PubMed 17406227.
Backbone
  Vector backbone: pUC18T-mini-Tn7T-Gm
  Backbone manufacturer: Herbert Schweizer
  Total vector size (bp): 5725
  Vector type: Bacterial Expression
Growth in bacteria
  Bacterial resistance: Gentamicin, 10 μg/mL
  Growth temperature: 37°C
  Growth strain: DH5alpha
  Growth instructions: also Ampicillin resistant
  Copy number: High Copy
Gene/Insert
  Gene/Insert name: dsRedExpress (alt name: RFP)
Terms and licenses: Academic/Nonprofit Terms; Industry Terms
Depositor comments: GenBank Accession # DQ493880
How to cite: pUC18T-mini-Tn7T-Gm-dsRedExpress was a gift from Herbert Schweizer (Addgene plasmid # 65032 ; http://n2t.net/addgene:65032 ; RRID:Addgene_65032)
