[The description below was written by a language model from this plasmid's Addgene catalogue record and pLannotate feature annotations shown in this document.]
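Description:
pUC18T-mini-Tn7T-Gm-dsRedExpress is a mobilizable mini-Tn7 delivery plasmid of about 5.7 kb, built on the pUC18T-mini-Tn7T-Gm backbone and intended for tagging bacteria with a red fluorescent protein. It replicates at high copy in E. coli from a pUC-type ColE1 origin and carries two selectable markers: a backbone β-lactamase gene (AmpR) with its own promoter, and a gentamicin acetyltransferase gene (aacC1) driven by a class 1 integron Pc promoter. An incP oriT in the backbone allows the plasmid to be transferred by conjugation into recipient species when transfer functions are supplied in trans.

The payload lies between the Tn7L and Tn7R ends, which define the segment that is transposed. Within these ends, the gentamicin cassette is flanked by FRT sites, so the marker can be removed with FLP recombinase after integration to leave an unmarked insertion. The reporter is the dsRedExpress coding sequence, which the automated annotation labels as the closely related DsRed2. It sits downstream of a region containing two lac operator sequences; the promoter itself is not annotated and the record does not name it. Lambda t0 and rrnB T1 terminators follow the reporter, and a second pair sits near Tn7R, limiting read-through into or out of the inserted element. The feature table shows no Tn7 transposase genes, so transposition depends on those functions being supplied separately. The associated work describes mini-Tn7 insertion at the chromosomal attTn7 site, with Pseudomonas aeruginosa as the example, giving stable single-copy fluorescent labelling.
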