Features (pLannotate 1.2.2; 25 found; start..end, strand, type, name):
    137..236     +  misc_feature   bom (fragment): basis of mobility region from pBR322
    242..310     -  CDS            lacZα (fragment): LacZα fragment of β-galactosidase; lacZ fragment
    382..580     -  mobile_element Tn7R (fragment): mini-Tn7 element (right end of the Tn7 transposon) Tn7
    584..608     -  misc_feature   MCS (fragment): pBluescript multiple cloning site
    629..723     +  terminator     lambda t0 terminator: transcription terminator from phage lambda
    733..762     +  CDS            CmR (fragment): chloramphenicol acetyltransferase confers resistance to chloramphenicol
    826..912     +  terminator     rrnB T1 terminator: Escherichia coli rrnB; transcription terminator T1 from the E. coli rrnB gene
    972..1005    +  protein_bind   FRT (minimal): supports FLP-mediated excision but not integration (Turan and Bode, 2011) FLP recombinase from the Saccharomyces cerevisiae 2μ plasmid
   1135..1668    -  CDS            GmR: gentamycin acetyltransferase; aacC1; confers resistance to gentamycin
   1857..1885    -  promoter       Pc promoter: intI1 (promoter lies within the coding sequence); class 1 integron promoter
   1926..1973    +  protein_bind   FRT: FLP-mediated recombination occurs in the 8-bp core sequence TCTAGAAA (Turan and Bode, 2011). FLP recombinase from the Saccharomyces cerevisiae 2μ plasmid
   2012..2041    +  misc_feature   MCS (fragment): pBluescript multiple cloning site
   2099..2185    -  terminator     rrnB T1 terminator: Escherichia coli rrnB; transcription terminator T1 from the E. coli rrnB gene
   2249..2278    -  CDS            CmR (fragment): chloramphenicol acetyltransferase confers resistance to chloramphenicol
   2288..2382    -  terminator     lambda t0 terminator: transcription terminator from phage lambda
   2437..3114    -  CDS            DsRed2: improved tetrameric variant of DsRed fluorescent protein mammalian codon-optimized
   3151..3167    -  protein_bind   lac operator: The lac repressor binds to the lac operator to inhibit transcription in E. coli. This inhibition can be relieved by adding lactose or isopropyl-β-D-thiogalactopyranoside (IPTG). lac repressor encoded by lacI
   3184..3200    -  protein_bind   lac operator: The lac repressor binds to the lac operator to inhibit transcription in E. coli. This inhibition can be relieved by adding lactose or isopropyl-β-D-thiogalactopyranoside (IPTG). lac repressor encoded by lacI
   3240..3405    -  mobile_element Tn7L: mini-Tn7 element (left end of the Tn7 transposon) Tn7
   3438..3492    -  CDS            lacI (fragment): lac repressor; lacI; The lac repressor binds to the lac operator to inhibit transcription in E. coli. This inhibition can be relieved by adding lactose or isopropyl-β-D-thiogalactopyranoside (IPTG).
   3564..3672    -  oriT           oriT: incP origin of transfer
   3904..4492    -  rep_origin     ori: high-copy-number ColE1/pMB1/pBR322/pUC origin of replication
   4663..5523    -  CDS            AmpR: β-lactamase; bla; confers resistance to ampicillin, carbenicillin, and related antibiotics
   5524..5628    -  promoter       AmpR promoter: bla
   5723..35      +  CDS            rop (fragment) (across the origin): Rop protein, which maintains plasmids at low copy number; rop
>Addgene plasmid #65032 | pUC18T-mini-Tn7T-Gm-dsRedExpress | addgene full sequence | sequence record 418766 | Addgene NGS Result
TCGCGCGTTTCGGTGACGACGGTGAAAACCTCTGACACATGCAGCTCCCGGAGACGGTCACAGCTTGTCT
GTAAGCGGATGCCGGGAGCAGACAAGCCCGTCAGGGCGCGTCAGCGGGTGTTGGCGGGTGTCGGGGCTGG
CTTAACTATGCGGCATCAGAGCAGATTGTACTGAGAGTGCACCATATGCGGTGTGAAATACCGCACAGAT
GCGTAAGGAGAAAATACCGCATCAGGCGCCATTCGCCATTCAGGCTGCGCAACTGTTGGGAAGGGCGATC
GGTGCGGGCCTCTTCGCTATTACGCCAGCTAGAGGACCAGCCGCGTAACCTGGCAAAATCGGTTACGGTT
GAGTAATAAATGGATGCCCTGCGTAAGCAGGTGTGGGCGGACAATAAAGTCTTAAACTGAACAAAATAGA
TCTAAACTATGACAATAAAGTCTTAAACTAGACAGAATAGTTGTAAACTGAAATCAGTCCAGTTATGCTG
TGAAAAAGCATACTGGACTTTTGTTATGGCTAAAGCAAACTCTTCATTTTCTGAAGTGCAAATTGCCCGT
CGTATTAAAGAGGGGCGTGGGGTTCGAGGTCGACGGTATCGATAAGCTAGCTTAATTAGCTGAGCTTGGA
CTCCTGTTGATAGATCCAGTAATGACCTCAGAACTCCATCTGGATTTGTTCAGAACGCTCGGTTGCCGCC
GGGCGTTTTTTATTGGTGAGAATCCAAGCTAGACTGCGATGAGTGGCAGGGCGGGGCGTAATTTTTTTAA
GGCAGTTATTGGTGCCCTTAAACGCCTGGGGTAATGACTCTCTAGCTTGAGGCATCAAATAAAACGAAAG
GCTCAGTCGAAAGACTGGGCCTTTCGTTTTATCTGTTGTTTGTCGGTGAACGCTCTCCTGAGTAGGACAA
ATCCGCCGCTAGGAGCTTGCGGCCCGGACGATCGAATTGGGGATCTTGAAGTACCTATTCCGAAGTTCCT
ATTCTCTAGAAAGTATAGGAACTTCAGAGCGCTTTTGAAGCTGATGTGCTTAAAAACTTACTCAATGGAA
TTCTAGATCGAATTGGCCGCGGCGTTGTGACAATTTACCGAACAACTCCGCGGCCGGGAAGCCGATCTCG
GCTTGAACGAATTGTTAGGTGGCGGTACTTGGGTCGATATCAAAGTGCATCACTTCTTCCCGTATGCCCA
ACTTTGTATAGAGAGCCACTGCGGGATCGTCACCGTAATCTGCTTGCACGTAGATCACATAAGCACCAAG
CGCGTTGGCCTCATGCTTGAGGAGATTGATGAGCGCGGTGGCAATGCCCTGCCTCCGGTGCTCGCCGGAG
ACTGCGAGATCATAGATATAGATCTCACTACGCGGCTGCTCAAACTTGGGCAGAACGTAAGCCGCGAGAG
CGCCAACAACCGCTTCTTGGTCGAAGGCAGCAAGCGCGATGAATGTCTTACTACGGAGCAAGTTCCCGAG
GTAATCGGAGTCCGGCTGATGTTGGGAGTAGGTGGCTACGTCTCCGAACTCACGACCGAAAAGATCAAGA
GCAGCCCGCATGGATTTGACTTGGTCAGGGCCGAGCCTACATGTGCGAATGATGCCCATACTTGAGCCAC
CTAACTTTGTTTTAGGGCGACTGCCCTGCTGCGTAACATCGTTGCTGCTGCGTAACATCGTTGCTGCTCC
ATAACATCAAACATCGACCCACGGCGTAACGCGCTTGCTGCTTGGATGCCCGAGGCATAGACTGTACAAA
AAAACAGTCATAACAAGCCATGAAAACCGCCACTGCGCCGTTACCACCGCTGCGTTCGGTCAAGGTTCTG
GACCAGTTGCGTGAGCGCATACGCTACTTGCATTACAGTTTACGAACCGAACAGGCTTATGTCAATTCGA
TCCATTGCTGTTGACAAAGGGAATCAGGGGATCTTGAAGTTCCTATTCCGAAGTTCCTATTCTCTAGAAA
GTATAGGAACTTCAGAGCGCTTTTGAAGCTAATTCGATCATGCATGAGCTCACTAGTGGATCCCCCGGGC
TGCAGGAATTCCTCGAGAAGCTTGGGCCCGGTACCTCGCGAAGGCGGGCCGCAAGCTCCTAGCGGCGGAT
TTGTCCTACTCAGGAGAGCGTTCACCGACAAACAACAGATAAAACGAAAGGCCCAGTCTTTCGACTGAGC
CTTTCGTTTTATTTGATGCCTCAAGCTAGAGAGTCATTACCCCAGGCGTTTAAGGGCACCAATAACTGCC
TTAAAAAAATTACGCCCCGCCCTGCCACTCATCGCAGTCTAGCTTGGATTCTCACCAATAAAAAACGCCC
GGCGGCAACCGAGCGTTCTGAACAAATCCAGATGGAGTTCTGAGGTCATTACTGGATCTATCAACAGGAG
TCCAAGCTCAGCTAATTAAGCTTGGTACCGGCCGCCAGTGTGCTGGAATTCGGCTTCTACAGGAACAGGT
GGTGGCGGCCCTCGGTGCGCTCGTACTGCTCCACGATGGTGTAGTCCTCGTTGTGGGAGGTGATGTCCAG
CTTGGCGTCCACGTAGTAGTAGCCGGGCAGCTGCACGGGCTTCTTGGCCATGTAGATGGACTTGAACTCC
ACCAGGTAGTGGCCGCCGTCCTTCAGCTTCAGGGCCTTGTGGGTCTCGCCCTTCAGCACGCCGTCGCGGG
GGTACAGGCGCTCGGTGGAGGCCTCCCAGCCCATGGTCTTCTTCTGCATCACGGGGCCGTCGGAGGGGAA
GTTCACGCCGATGAACTTCACCTTGTAGATGAAGCAGCCGTCCTGCAGGGAGGAGTCCTGGGTCACGGTC
GCCACGCCGCCGTCCTCGAAGTTCATCACGCGCTCCCACTTGAAGCCCTCGGGGAAGGACAGCTTCTTGT
AGTCGGGGATGTCGGCGGGGTGCTTCACGTACACCTTGGAGCCGTACTGGAACTGGGGGGACAGGATGTC
CCAGGCGAAGGGCAGGGGGCCGCCCTTGGTCACCTTCAGCTTCACGGTGTTGTGGCCCTCGTAGGGGCGG
CCCTCGCCCTCGCCCTCGATCTCGAACTCGTGGCCGTTCACGGTGCCCTCCATGCGCACCTTGAAGCGCA
TGAACTCGGTGATGACGTTCTCGGAGGAGGCCATGCTTAATTTCTCCTCTTTAATTCTAGATGTGTGAAA
TTGTTATCCGCTCACAATTGAATCTAAGTATCATTGTTATCCGCTCACAAGTCAACACTCTTTTTGATAA
ATTTTCTCCCTTGCAGGCCAACCAGATAAGTGAAATCTAGTTCCAAACTATTTTGTCATTTTTAATTTTC
GTATTAGCTTACGACGCTACACCCAGTTCCCATCTATTTTGTCACTCTTCCCTAAATAATCCTTAAAAAC
TCCATTTCCACCCCTCCCAGTTCCCAACTATTTTGTCCGCCCACAGCGGGGCATTTTTCTTCCTGTTATG
TTTGGGCGCTGCATTAATGAATCGGCCAACGCGCGGGGAGAGGCGGTTTGCGTATTGGGCGCTCTTCCGC
TTCCTCGCTCACTGACCCGCTGCGCTCGGTCGTTCGGCTGCGGCGAGCGGTATCAGAGCTTATCGGCCAG
CCTCGCAGAGCAGGATTCCCGTTGAGCACCGCCAGGTGCGAATAAGGGACAGTGAAGAAGGAACACCCGC
TCGCGGGTGGGCCTACTTCACCTATCCTGCCCGGCTGACGCCGTTGGATACACCAAGGAAAGTCTACACG
AACCCTTTGGCAAAATCCTGTATATCGTGCGAAAAAGGATGGATATACCGAAAAAATCGCTATAATGACC
CCGAAGCAGGGTTATGCAGCGGAAAGTATACCTTAAGGAATCCCCTGATAACGCAGGAAAGAACATGTGA
GCAAAAGGCCAGCAAAAGGCCAGGAACCGTAAAAAGGCCGCGTTGCTGGCGTTTTTCCATAGGCTCCGCC
CCCCTGACGAGCATCACAAAAATCGACGCTCGAGTCAGAGGTGGCGAAACCCGACAGGACTATAAAGATA
CCAGGCGTTTCCCCCTGGAAGCTCCCTCGTGCGCTCTCCTGTTCCGACCCTGCCGCTTACCGGATACCTG
TCCGCCTTTCTCCCTTCGGGAAGCGTGGCGCTTTCTCATAGCTCACGCTGTAGGTATCTCAGTTCGGTGT
AGGTCGTTCGCTCCAAGCTGGGCTGTGTGCACGAACCCCCCGTTCAGCCCGACCGCTGCGCCTTATCCGG
TAACTATCGTCTTGAGTCCAACCCGGTAAGACACGACTTATCGCCACTGGCAGCAGCCACTGGTAACAGG
ATTAGCAGAGCGAGGTATGTAGGCGGTGCTACAGAGTTCTTGAAGTGGTGGCCTAACTACGGCTACACTA
GAAGAACAGTATTTGGTATCTGCGCTCTGCTGAAGCCAGTTACCTTCGGAAAAAGAGTTGGTAGCTCTTG
ATCCGGCAAACAAACCACCGCTGGTAGCGGTGGTTTTTTTGTTTGCAAGCAGCAGATTACGCGCAGAAAA
AAAGGATCTCAAGAAGATCCTTTGATCTTTTCTACGGGGTCTGACGCTCAGTGGAACGAAAACTCACGTT
AAGGGATTTTGGTCATGAGATTATCAAAAAGGATCTTCACCTAGATCCTTTTAAATTAAAAATGAAGTTT
TAAATCAATCTAAAGTATATATGAGTAAACTTGGTCTGACAGTTACCAATGCTTAATCAGTGAGGCACCT
ATCTCAGCGATCTGTCTATTTCGTTCATCCATAGTTGCCTGACTCCCCGTCGTGTAGATAACTACGATAC
GGGAGGGCTTACCATCTGGCCCCAGTGCTGCAATGATACCGCGAGACCCACGCTCACCGGCTCCAGATTT
ATCAGCAATAAACCAGCCAGCCGGAAGGGCCGAGCGCAGAAGTGGTCCTGCAACTTTATCCGCCTCCATC
CAGTCTATTAATTGTTGCCGGGAAGCTAGAGTAAGTAGTTCGCCAGTTAATAGTTTGCGCAACGTTGTTG
CCATTGCTACAGGCATCGTGGTGTCACGCTCGTCGTTTGGTATGGCTTCATTCAGCTCCGGTTCCCAACG
ATCAAGGCGAGTTACATGATCCCCCATGTTGTGCAAAAAAGCGGTTAGCTCCTTCGGTCCTCCGATCGTT
GTCAGAAGTAAGTTGGCCGCAGTGTTATCACTCATGGTTATGGCAGCACTGCATAATTCTCTTACTGTCA
TGCCATCCGTAAGATGCTTTTCTGTGACTGGTGAGTACTCAACCAAGTCATTCTGAGAATAGTGTATGCG
GCGACCGAGTTGCTCTTGCCCGGCGTCAATACGGGATAATACCGCGCCACATAGCAGAACTTTAAAAGTG
CTCATCATTGGAAAACGTTCTTCGGGGCGAAAACTCTCAAGGATCTTACCGCTGTTGAGATCCAGTTCGA
TGTAACCCACTCGTGCACCCAACTGATCTTCAGCATCTTTTACTTTCACCAGCGTTTCTGGGTGAGCAAA
AACAGGAAGGCAAAATGCCGCAAAAAAGGGAATAAGGGCGACACGGAAATGTTGAATACTCATACTCTTC
CTTTTTCAATATTATTGAAGCATTTATCAGGGTTATTGTCTCATGAGCGGATACATATTTGAATGTATTT
AGAAAAATAAACAAATAGGGGTTCCGCGCACATTTCCCCGAAAAGTGCCACCTGACGTCTAAGAAACCAT
TATTATCATGACATTAACCTATAAAAATAGGCGTATCACGAGGCCCTTTCGTC
