>Addgene plasmid #65032 | pUC18T-mini-Tn7T-Gm-dsRedExpress | addgene partial sequence | sequence record 112809 | LacZ-F2 5'-cctcttcgctattacgccag-3'
TGGATGCCCTGCGTAAGCAGGTGTGGGCGGACAATAAAGTCTTAAACTGAACAAAATAGATCTAAACTAT
GACAATAAAGTCTTAAACTAGACAGAATAGTTGTAAACTGAAATCAGTCCAGTTATGCTGTGAAAAAGCA
TACTGGACTTTTGTTATGGCTAAAGCAAACTCTTCATTTTCTGAAGTGCAAATTGCCCGTCGTATTAAAG
AGGGGCGTGGGGTTCGAGGTCGACGGTATCGATAAGCTAGCTTAATTAGCTGAGCTTGGACTCCTGTTGA
TAGATCCAGTAATGACCTCAGAACTCCATCTGGATTTGTTCAGAACGCTCGGTTGCCGCCGGGCGTTTTT
TATTGGTGAGAATCCAAGCTAGACTGCGATGAGTGGCAGGGCGGGGCGTAATTTTTTTAAGGCAGTTATT
GGTGCCCTTAAACGCCTGGGGTAATGACTCTCTAGCTTGAGGCATCAAATAAAACGAAAGGCTCAGTCGA
AAGACTGGGCCTTTCGTTTTATCTGTTGTTTGTCGGTGAACGCTCTCCTGAGTAGGACAAATCCGCCGCT
AGGAGCTTGCGGCCCGGACGATCGAATTGGGGATCTTGAAGTACCTATTCCGAAGTTCCTATTCTCTAGA
AAGTATAGGAACTTCAGAGCGCTTTTGAAGCTGATGTGCTT
