>Addgene plasmid #65032 | pUC18T-mini-Tn7T-Gm-dsRedExpress | addgene partial sequence | sequence record 115195 | DsRed1-N 5'-GTACTGGAACTGGGGGGACAG-3'
TCAGCTTCACGGTGTTGTGGCCCTCGTAGGGGCGGCCCTCGCCCTCGCCCTCGATCTCGAACTCGTGGCC
GTTCACGGTGCCCTCCATGCGCACCTTGAAGCGCATGAACTCGGTGATGACGTTCTCGGAGGAGGCCATG
CTTAATTTCTCCTCTTTAATTCTAGATGTGTGAAATTGTTATCCGCTCACAATTGAATCTAAGTATCATT
GTTATCCGCTCACAAGTCAACACTCTTTTTGATAAATTTTCTCCCTTGCAGGCCAACCAGATAAGTGAAA
TCTAGTTCCAAACTATTTTGTCATTTTTAATTTTCGTATTAGCTTACGACGCTACACCCAGTTCCCATCT
ATTTTGTCACTCTTCCCTAAATAATCCTTAAAAACTCCATTTCCACCCCTCCCAGTTCCCAACTATTTTG
TCCGCCCACAGCGGGGCATTTTTCTTCCTGTTATGTTTGGGCGCTGCATTAATGAATCGGCCAACGCGCG
GGGAGAGGCGGTTTGCGTATTGGGCGCTCTTCCGCTTCCTCGCTCACTGACCCGCTGCGCTCGGTCGTTC
GGCTGCGGCGAGCGGTATCAGAGCTTATCGGCCAGCCTCGCAGAGCAGGATTCCCGTTGAGCACCGCCAG
GTGCGAATAAGGGACAGTGAAGAAGGAACACCCGCTCGCGGGTGGGCCTACTTCACCTATCCTGCCCGGC
TGACGCCGTTGGATACACCAAGG
