>Addgene plasmid #65032 | pUC18T-mini-Tn7T-Gm-dsRedExpress | addgene partial sequence | sequence record 115214 | DsRed1-C 5'-AGCTGGACATCACCTCCCACAACG-3'
GAGCGCACCGAGGGCCGCCACCACCTGTTCCTGTAGAAGCCGAATTCCAGCACACTGGCGGCCGGTACCA
AGCTTAATTAGCTGAGCTTGGACTCCTGTTGATAGATCCAGTAATGACCTCAGAACTCCATCTGGATTTG
TTCAGAACGCTCGGTTGCCGCCGGGCGTTTTTTATTGGTGAGAATCCAAGCTAGACTGCGATGAGTGGCA
GGGCGGGGCGTAATTTTTTTAAGGCAGTTATTGGTGCCCTTAAACGCCTGGGGTAATGACTCTCTAGCTT
GAGGCATCAAATAAAACGAAAGGCTCAGTCGAAAGACTGGGCCTTTCGTTTTATCTGTTGTTTGTCGGTG
AACGCTCTCCTGAGTAGGACAAATCCGCCGCTAGGAGCTTGCGGCCCGCCTTCGCGAGGTACCGGGCCCA
AGCTTCTCGAGGAATTCCTGCAGCCCGGGGGATCCACTAGTGAGCTCATGCATGATCGAATTAGCTTCAA
AAGCGCTCTGAAGTTCCTATACTTTCTAGAGAATAGGAACTTCGGAATAGGAACTTCAAGATCCCCTGAT
TCCCTTTGTCAACAGCAATGGATCGAATTGACATAAGCCTGTTCGGTTCGTAAACTGTAATGCAAGTAGC
GTATGCGCTCACGCAACTGGTCCAGAACCTTGACCGAACGCAGCGGTGGTAACGGCGCAGTGGCGG
